Addgene plasmid #72827: pMK289 (mAID-mClover-NeoR)
Purpose: C-terminal tagging with mAID-mClover using CRISPR/Cas9
Depositing lab: Masato Kanemaki. Depositing organization: National Institute of Genetics. Publication: Rapid Protein Depletion in Human Cells by Auxin-Inducible Degron Tagging with Short Homology Donors. Natsume T, Kiyomitsu T, Saga Y, Kanemaki MT. Cell Rep. 2016 Apr 5;15(1):210-8. doi: 10.1016/j.celrep.2016.03.001. Epub 2016 Mar 24. PubMed 27052166.
Backbone
  Vector backbone: pBluescript KS(-)
  Backbone size w/o insert (bp): 3242
  Total vector size (bp): 6117
  Vector type: Mammalian Expression, CRISPR
  Selectable markers: Neomycin (select with G418)
Growth in bacteria
  Bacterial resistance: Ampicillin, 100 μg/mL
  Growth temperature: 37°C
  Growth strain: DH5alpha
  Copy number: High Copy
Gene/Insert
  Gene/Insert name: mAID-mClover-Neo
  Species: H. sapiens (human), M. musculus (mouse), R. norvegicus (rat), G. gallus (chicken)
  Insert size (bp): 2875
  Tag / fusion protein: mAID-mClover (C terminal on backbone)
  Cloning method: Restriction Enzyme; 5′ cloning site BamHI (not destroyed); 3′ cloning site BamHI (not destroyed)
  Sequencing primers: 5′ GTAAAACGACGGCCAGT; 3′ GGAAACAGCTATGACCATG
Resource information
  A portion of this plasmid was derived from a plasmid made by: mClover is a kind gift from Dr. Michael Lin (Addgene #40259)(Lam et al. Nat. Meth., 2012).
Terms and licenses: Academic/Nonprofit Terms; Industry Terms: Not Available to Industry
Depositor comments: This vector can be used for the construction of donor vectors for tagging with mAID-mClover.
How to cite: pMK289 (mAID-mClover-NeoR) was a gift from Masato Kanemaki (Addgene plasmid # 72827 ; http://n2t.net/addgene:72827 ; RRID:Addgene_72827)
