[The description below was written by a language model from this plasmid's Addgene catalogue record and pLannotate feature annotations shown in this document.]
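Description:
pMK289 (mAID-mClover-NeoR) is a 6.1 kb cassette plasmid built on pBluescript KS(-). It serves as a source of a tagging module for making CRISPR/Cas9 homology donors, not as a stand-alone expression vector. It is maintained in E. coli at high copy through the pUC-type ColE1 origin and selected with ampicillin via the β-lactamase gene. The backbone also contributes an f1 origin, lacZα remnants with the lac promoter/operator, and flanking T7 and T3 promoters.

The roughly 2.9 kb insert is bounded by two intact BamHI sites, so it can be excised as a unit. It begins with a promoterless open reading frame encoding the mini-AID degron, a minimal portion of Arabidopsis IAA17, fused to the green-yellow fluorescent protein mClover. The annotation software labels this mClover3, whereas the catalogue simply calls it mClover. An SV40 polyadenylation signal follows the fusion. Downstream is an independent selection unit in which the SV40 enhancer/early promoter drives the Tn5 NeoR/KanR gene, ending in an HSV TK poly(A) signal fragment. A second f1 origin, an extra AmpR promoter and a ble fragment are also annotated in this region. They are probably carried over from the plasmid that supplied the neomycin cassette, though the record does not say so.

In use, the cassette is placed between homology arms for the 3′ end of a target gene. Cas9-stimulated repair then fuses mAID-mClover in frame to the C terminus of the endogenous protein, and integrants are selected with G418. In cells expressing the TIR1 auxin receptor, adding auxin triggers rapid degradation of the tagged protein, and mClover fluorescence reports its localisation and depletion. The record lists human, mouse, rat and chicken as applicable species.
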