Features (pLannotate 1.2.2; 21 found; start..end, strand, type, name):
      4..432     +  rep_origin     f1 ori (sequence partly withheld): f1 bacteriophage origin of replication; arrow indicates direction of (+) strand synthesis
    463..618     -  CDS            lacZα (fragment): LacZα fragment of β-galactosidase; lacZ fragment
    626..644     +  promoter       T7 promoter: promoter for bacteriophage T7 RNA polymerase
    681..884     +  CDS            mini-AID: minimal degron from the auxin-responsive IAA17 protein of Arabidopsis thaliana (Kubota et al., 2013) acts as an auxin-inducible degron (AID) in the presence of TIR1
    891..1610    +  CDS            mClover3: bright green-yellow fluorescent protein derived from mClover2, with improved photostability (Bajar et al., 2003) mammalian codon-optimized
   1621..1705    +  CDS            large T antigen (fragment): large T antigen from SV40 (simian virus 40)
   1728..1849    +  polyA_signal   SV40 poly(A) signal: SV40 polyadenylation signal
   1883..2311    -  rep_origin     f1 ori (sequence partly withheld): f1 bacteriophage origin of replication; arrow indicates direction of (+) strand synthesis
   2338..2442    +  promoter       AmpR promoter: bla
   2444..2801    +  promoter       SV40 promoter: SV40 enhancer and early promoter
   2836..3630    +  CDS            NeoR/KanR: aminoglycoside phosphotransferase from Tn5; aph(3')-II (or nptII); confers resistance to neomycin, kanamycin, and G418 (Geneticin®)
   3651..3803    +  CDS            ble (fragment): BLE_KLEPN - Experimental evidence at protein level: Swiss-Prot protein existence level 1. Binding protein with a strong affinity to the bleomycin family of antibiotics. Binds to CL990; an antimitotic-antibiotic compound. From Klebsiella pneumoniae.
   3862..3904    +  polyA_signal   HSV TK poly(A) signal (fragment): herpes simplex virus thymidine kinase polyadenylation signal (Cole and Stacy, 1985)
   3929..3947    -  promoter       T3 promoter: promoter for bacteriophage T3 RNA polymerase
   3992..4008    -  protein_bind   lac operator: The lac repressor binds to the lac operator to inhibit transcription in E. coli. This inhibition can be relieved by adding lactose or isopropyl-β-D-thiogalactopyranoside (IPTG). lac repressor encoded by lacI
   4016..4046    -  promoter       lac promoter: promoter for the E. coli lac operon
   4061..4082    -  protein_bind   CAP binding site: CAP binding activates transcription in the presence of cAMP. E. coli catabolite activator protein
   4095..4187    -  CDS            lacI (fragment): lac repressor; lacI; The lac repressor binds to the lac operator to inhibit transcription in E. coli. This inhibition can be relieved by adding lactose or isopropyl-β-D-thiogalactopyranoside (IPTG).
   4370..4958    -  rep_origin     ori: high-copy-number ColE1/pMB1/pBR322/pUC origin of replication
   5129..5989    -  CDS            AmpR: β-lactamase; bla; confers resistance to ampicillin, carbenicillin, and related antibiotics
   5990..6094    -  promoter       AmpR promoter: bla
>Addgene plasmid #72827 | pMK289 (mAID-mClover-NeoR) | addgene full sequence | sequence record 203242 | Addgene NGS Result
CTG
[124 nt withheld, positions 4-127]
C
[91 nt withheld, positions 129-219]
A
[49 nt withheld, positions 221-269]
CCTTTGACGTTGGAGTCCACGTTCTTT
[37 nt withheld, positions 297-333]
ACCCTATCTCGGTCTATTCTTTTGATTTATAAGGGATTTTGCCGATTTCGGCCTATTGGTTAAAAAATGA
GCTGATTTAACAAAAATTTAACGCGAATTTTAACAAAATATTAACGCTTACAATTTCCATTCGCCATTCA
GGCTGCGCAACTGTTGGGAAGGGCGATCGGTGCGGGCCTCTTCGCTATTACGCCAGCTGGCGAAAGGGGG
ATGTGCTGCAAGGCGATTAAGTTGGGTAACGCCAGGGTTTTCCCAGTCACGACGTTGTAAAACGACGGCC
AGTGAGCGCGCGTAATACGACTCACTATAGGGCGAATTGGAGCTCCCCGGGATCCGGTGCAGGCGCCAAG
GAGAAGAGTGCTTGTCCTAAAGATCCAGCCAAACCTCCGGCCAAGGCACAAGTTGTGGGATGGCCACCGG
TGAGATCATACCGGAAGAACGTGATGGTTTCCTGCCAAAAATCAAGCGGTGGCCCGGAGGCGGCGGCGTT
CGTGAAGGTATCAATGGACGGAGCACCGTACTTGAGGAAAATCGATTTGAGGATGTATAAAGCTAGCATG
GTGAGCAAGGGCGAGGAGCTGTTCACCGGGGTGGTGCCCATCCTGGTCGAGCTGGACGGCGACGTAAACG
GCCACAAGTTCAGCGTCCGCGGCGAGGGCGAGGGCGATGCCACCAACGGCAAGCTGACCCTGAAGTTCAT
CTGCACCACCGGCAAGCTGCCCGTGCCCTGGCCCACCCTCGTGACCACCTTCGGCTACGGCGTGGCCTGC
TTCAGCCGCTACCCCGACCACATGAAGCAGCACGACTTCTTCAAGTCCGCCATGCCCGAAGGCTACGTCC
AGGAGCGCACCATCTCTTTCAAGGACGACGGTACCTACAAGACCCGCGCCGAGGTGAAGTTCGAGGGCGA
CACCCTGGTGAACCGCATCGAGCTGAAGGGCATCGACTTCAAGGAGGACGGCAACATCCTGGGGCACAAG
CTGGAGTACAACTTCAACAGCCACAACGTCTATATCACGGCCGACAAGCAGAAGAACGGCATCAAGGCTA
ACTTCAAGATCCGCCACAACGTTGAGGACGGCAGCGTGCAGCTCGCCGACCACTACCAGCAGAACACCCC
CATCGGCGACGGCCCCGTGCTGCTGCCCGACAACCACTACCTGAGCCATCAGTCCAAGCTGAGCAAAGAC
CCCAACGAGAAGCGCGATCACATGGTCCTGCTGGAGTTCGTGACCGCCGCCGGGATTACACATGGCATGG
ACGAGCTGTACAAGTAATCTAGATAACTGATCATAATCAGCCATACCACATTTGTAGAGGTTTTACTTGC
TTTAAAAAACCTCCCACACCTCCCCCTGAACCTGAAACATAAAATGAATGCAATTGTTGTTGTTAACTTG
TTTATTGCAGCTTATAATGGTTACAAATAAAGCAATAGCATCACAAATTTCACAAATAAAGCATTTTTTT
CACTGCATTCTAGTTGTGGTTTGTCCAAACTCATCAATGTATCTTAACGCGTAAATTGTAAGCGTTAATA
TTTTGTTAAAATTCGCGTTAAATTTTTGTTAAATCAGCTCATTTTTTAACCAATAGGCCGAAATCGGCAA
AATCCCTTATAAATCAAAAGAATAGACCGAGATAGGGT
[37 nt withheld, positions 1982-2018]
AAAGAACGTGGACTCCAACGTCAAAGG
[49 nt withheld, positions 2046-2094]
T
[91 nt withheld, positions 2096-2186]
G
[124 nt withheld, positions 2188-2311]
CAGGTGGCACTTTTCGGGGAAATGTGCGCGGAACCCCTATTTGTTTATTTTTCTAAATACATTCAAATAT
GTATCCGCTCATGAGACAATAACCCTGATAAATGCTTCAATAATATTGAAAAAGGAAGAGTCCTGAGGCG
GAAAGAACCAGCTGTGGAATGTGTGTCAGTTAGGGTGTGGAAAGTCCCCAGGCTCCCCAGCAGGCAGAAG
TATGCAAAGCATGCATCTCAATTAGTCAGCAACCAGGTGTGGAAAGTCCCCAGGCTCCCCAGCAGGCAGA
AGTATGCAAAGCATGCATCTCAATTAGTCAGCAACCATAGTCCCGCCCCTAACTCCGCCCATCCCGCCCC
TAACTCCGCCCAGTTCCGCCCATTCTCCGCCCCATGGCTGACTAATTTTTTTTATTTATGCAGAGGCCGA
GGCCGCCTCGGCCTCTGAGCTATTCCAGAAGTAGTGAGGAGGCTTTTTTGGAGGCCTAGGCTTTTGCAAA
GATCGATCAAGAGACAGGATGAGGATCGTTTCGCATGATTGAACAAGATGGATTGCACGCAGGTTCTCCG
GCCGCTTGGGTGGAGAGGCTATTCGGCTATGACTGGGCACAACAGACAATCGGCTGCTCTGATGCCGCCG
TGTTCCGGCTGTCAGCGCAGGGGCGCCCGGTTCTTTTTGTCAAGACCGACCTGTCCGGTGCCCTGAATGA
ACTGCAAGACGAGGCAGCGCGGCTATCGTGGCTGGCCACGACGGGCGTTCCTTGCGCAGCTGTGCTCGAC
GTTGTCACTGAAGCGGGAAGGGACTGGCTGCTATTGGGCGAAGTGCCGGGGCAGGATCTCCTGTCATCTC
ACCTTGCTCCTGCCGAGAAAGTATCCATCATGGCTGATGCAATGCGGCGGCTGCATACGCTTGATCCGGC
TACCTGCCCATTCGACCACCAAGCGAAACATCGCATCGAGCGAGCACGTACTCGGATGGAAGCCGGTCTT
GTCGATCAGGATGATCTGGACGAAGAGCATCAGGGGCTCGCGCCAGCCGAACTGTTCGCCAGGCTCAAGG
CGAGCATGCCCGACGGCGAGGATCTCGTCGTGACCCATGGCGATGCCTGCTTGCCGAATATCATGGTGGA
AAATGGCCGCTTTTCTGGATTCATCGACTGTGGCCGGCTGGGTGTGGCGGACCGCTATCAGGACATAGCG
TTGGCTACCCGTGATATTGCTGAAGAGCTTGGCGGCGAATGGGCTGACCGCTTCCTCGTGCTTTACGGTA
TCGCCGCTCCCGATTCGCAGCGCATCGCCTTCTATCGCCTTCTTGACGAGTTCTTCTGAGCGGGACTCTG
GGGTTCGAAATGACCGACCAAGCGACGCCCAACCTGCCATCACGAGATTTCGATTCCACCGCCGCCTTCT
ATGAAAGGTTGGGCTTCGGAATCGTTTTCCGGGACGCCGGCTGGATGATCCTCCAGCGCGGGGATCTCAT
GCTGGAGTTCTTCGCCCACCCTAGGGGGAGGCTAACTGAAACACGGAAGGAGACAATACCGGAAGGAACC
CGCGCTATGACGGCAATAAAAAGACAGAATAAAACGCACGGTGTTGGGTCGTTGGATCCGGTACCCAGCT
TTTGTTCCCTTTAGTGAGGGTTAATTGCGCGCTTGGCGTAATCATGGTCATAGCTGTTTCCTGTGTGAAA
TTGTTATCCGCTCACAATTCCACACAACATACGAGCCGGAAGCATAAAGTGTAAAGCCTGGGGTGCCTAA
TGAGTGAGCTAACTCACATTAATTGCGTTGCGCTCACTGCCCGCTTTCCAGTCGGGAAACCTGTCGTGCC
AGCTGCATTAATGAATCGGCCAACGCGCGGGGAGAGGCGGTTTGCGTATTGGGCGCTCTTCCGCTTCCTC
GCTCACTGACTCGCTGCGCTCGGTCGTTCGGCTGCGGCGAGCGGTATCAGCTCACTCAAAGGCGGTAATA
CGGTTATCCACAGAATCAGGGGATAACGCAGGAAAGAACATGTGAGCAAAAGGCCAGCAAAAGGCCAGGA
ACCGTAAAAAGGCCGCGTTGCTGGCGTTTTTCCATAGGCTCCGCCCCCCTGACGAGCATCACAAAAATCG
ACGCTCAAGTCAGAGGTGGCGAAACCCGACAGGACTATAAAGATACCAGGCGTTTCCCCCTGGAAGCTCC
CTCGTGCGCTCTCCTGTTCCGACCCTGCCGCTTACCGGATACCTGTCCGCCTTTCTCCCTTCGGGAAGCG
TGGCGCTTTCTCATAGCTCACGCTGTAGGTATCTCAGTTCGGTGTAGGTCGTTCGCTCCAAGCTGGGCTG
TGTGCACGAACCCCCCGTTCAGCCCGACCGCTGCGCCTTATCCGGTAACTATCGTCTTGAGTCCAACCCG
GTAAGACACGACTTATCGCCACTGGCAGCAGCCACTGGTAACAGGATTAGCAGAGCGAGGTATGTAGGCG
GTGCTACAGAGTTCTTGAAGTGGTGGCCTAACTACGGCTACACTAGAAGAACAGTATTTGGTATCTGCGC
TCTGCTGAAGCCAGTTACCTTCGGAAAAAGAGTTGGTAGCTCTTGATCCGGCAAACAAACCACCGCTGGT
AGCGGTGGTTTTTTTGTTTGCAAGCAGCAGATTACGCGCAGAAAAAAAGGATCTCAAGAAGATCCTTTGA
TCTTTTCTACGGGGTCTGACGCTCAGTGGAACGAAAACTCACGTTAAGGGATTTTGGTCATGAGATTATC
AAAAAGGATCTTCACCTAGATCCTTTTAAATTAAAAATGAAGTTTTAAATCAATCTAAAGTATATATGAG
TAAACTTGGTCTGACAGTTACCAATGCTTAATCAGTGAGGCACCTATCTCAGCGATCTGTCTATTTCGTT
CATCCATAGTTGCCTGACTCCCCGTCGTGTAGATAACTACGATACGGGAGGGCTTACCATCTGGCCCCAG
TGCTGCAATGATACCGCGAGACCCACGCTCACCGGCTCCAGATTTATCAGCAATAAACCAGCCAGCCGGA
AGGGCCGAGCGCAGAAGTGGTCCTGCAACTTTATCCGCCTCCATCCAGTCTATTAATTGTTGCCGGGAAG
CTAGAGTAAGTAGTTCGCCAGTTAATAGTTTGCGCAACGTTGTTGCCATTGCTACAGGCATCGTGGTGTC
ACGCTCGTCGTTTGGTATGGCTTCATTCAGCTCCGGTTCCCAACGATCAAGGCGAGTTACATGATCCCCC
ATGTTGTGCAAAAAAGCGGTTAGCTCCTTCGGTCCTCCGATCGTTGTCAGAAGTAAGTTGGCCGCAGTGT
TATCACTCATGGTTATGGCAGCACTGCATAATTCTCTTACTGTCATGCCATCCGTAAGATGCTTTTCTGT
GACTGGTGAGTACTCAACCAAGTCATTCTGAGAATAGTGTATGCGGCGACCGAGTTGCTCTTGCCCGGCG
TCAATACGGGATAATACCGCGCCACATAGCAGAACTTTAAAAGTGCTCATCATTGGAAAACGTTCTTCGG
GGCGAAAACTCTCAAGGATCTTACCGCTGTTGAGATCCAGTTCGATGTAACCCACTCGTGCACCCAACTG
ATCTTCAGCATCTTTTACTTTCACCAGCGTTTCTGGGTGAGCAAAAACAGGAAGGCAAAATGCCGCAAAA
AAGGGAATAAGGGCGACACGGAAATGTTGAATACTCATACTCTTCCTTTTTCAATATTATTGAAGCATTT
ATCAGGGTTATTGTCTCATGAGCGGATACATATTTGAATGTATTTAGAAAAATAAACAAATAGGGGTTCC
GCGCACATTTCCCCGAAAAGTGCCAC
