>Addgene plasmid #72827 | pMK289 (mAID-mClover-NeoR) | addgene partial sequence | sequence record 138286 | M13pUC-Fwd 5'-CCCAGTCACGACGTTGTAAAACG-3'
CGCGCGTAATACGACTCACTATAGGGCGAATTGGAGCTCCCCGGGATCCGGTGCAGGCGCCAAGGAGAAG
AGTGCTTGTCCTAAAGATCCAGCCAAACCTCCGGCCAAGGCACAAGTTGTGGGATGGCCACCGGTGAGAT
CATACCGGAAGAACGTGATGGTTTCCTGCCAAAAATCAAGCGGTGGCCCGGAGGCGGCGGCGTTCGTGAA
GGTATCAATGGACGGAGCACCGTACTTGAGGAAAATCGATTTGAGGATGTATAAAGCTAGCATGGTGAGC
AAGGGCGAGGAGCTGTTCACCGGGGTGGTGCCCATCCTGGTCGAGCTGGACGGCGACGTAAACGGCCACA
AGTTCAGCGTCCGCGGCGAGGGCGAGGGCGATGCCACCAACGGCAAGCTGACCCTGAAGTTCATCTGCAC
CACCGGCAAGCTGCCCGTGCCCTGGCCCACCCTCGTGACCACCTTCGGCTACGGCGTGGCCTGCTTCAGC
CGCTACCCCGACCACATGAAGCAGCACGACTTCTTCAAGTCCGCCATGCCCGAAGGCTACGTCCAGGAGC
GCACCATCTCTTTCAAGGACGACGGTACCTACAAGACCCGCGCCGAGGTGAAGTTCGAGGGCGACACCCT
GGTGAACCGCATCGAGCTGAAGGGCATCGACTTCAAGGAGGACGGCAACATCCTGGGGCACAAGCTGGAG
TACAACTTCAACAGCCACAACGTCTATATCACGGCCGACAAGCAGAAGAACGGCATCAAGGCTAACTTCA
AGATCCGCCACAACGTTGAGGACGGCAGCGTGCAGCTCGCCGACCACTACCAGCAGAACACCCCCATCGG
CGACGGCCCCGTGCTGCTGCCCGACAACCACTACCTGAGCCATCAGTCCAAGCTGAGCAAAGACCCCAAC
GAGAAGCGCGATCACATGGTCCTGCTGGAGTTCGTGACCGCCGCCGGGATTACACATGGCATGGACGAGC
TGTACAAGTAATCTAGATAACTGATCATAATCAGCCATACCACATTTGTAGAGGTTTTACTTGCTTTAAA
A
