>Addgene plasmid #72827 | pMK289 (mAID-mClover-NeoR) | addgene partial sequence | sequence record 138287 | SV40pro-F2 5'-CCCCATGGCTGACTAATTTTT-3'
GGCCGAGGCCGCCTCGGCCTCTGAGCTATTCCAGAAGTAGTGAGGAGGCTTTTTTGGAGGCCTAGGCTTT
TGCAAAGATCGATCAAGAGACAGGATGAGGATCGTTTCGCATGATTGAACAAGATGGATTGCACGCAGGT
TCTCCGGCCGCTTGGGTGGAGAGGCTATTCGGCTATGACTGGGCACAACAGACAATCGGCTGCTCTGATG
CCGCCGTGTTCCGGCTGTCAGCGCAGGGGCGCCCGGTTCTTTTTGTCAAGACCGACCTGTCCGGTGCCCT
GAATGAACTGCAAGACGAGGCAGCGCGGCTATCGTGGCTGGCCACGACGGGCGTTCCTTGCGCAGCTGTG
CTCGACGTTGTCACTGAAGCGGGAAGGGACTGGCTGCTATTGGGCGAAGTGCCGGGGCAGGATCTCCTGT
CATCTCACCTTGCTCCTGCCGAGAAAGTATCCATCATGGCTGATGCAATGCGGCGGCTGCATACGCTTGA
TCCGGCTACCTGCCCATTCGACCACCAAGCGAAACATCGCATCGAGCGAGCACGTACTCGGATGGAAGCC
GGTCTTGTCGATCAGGATGATCTGGACGAAGAGCATCAGGGGCTCGCGCCAGCCGAACTGTTCGCCAGGC
TCAAGGCGAGCATGCCCGACGGCGAGGATCTCGTCGTGACCCATGGCGATGCCTGCTTGCCGAATATCAT
GGTGGAAAATGGCCGCTTTTCTGGATTCATCGACTGTGGCCGGCTGGGTGTGGCGGACCGCTATCAGGAC
ATAGCGTTGGCTACCCGTGATATTGCTGAA
